>Addgene plasmid #118849 | MiniCoopR mitfa:KIT K642E | addgene full sequence | sequence record 229424 | Addgene NGS Result
CCACCTAAATTGTAAGCGTTAATATTTTGTTAAAATTCGCGTTAAATTTTTGTTAAATCAGCTCATTTTT
TAACCAATAGGCCGAAATCGGCAAAATCCCTTATAAATCAAAAGAATAGACCGAGATAGGGT
[37 nt withheld, positions 133-169]
AAAGAACGTGGACTCCAACGTCAAAGG
[32 nt withheld, positions 197-228]
GCTGGCTAAGAACTCATCAGCCTCCCCGGTCCATCTACCCACGTACCAATGCACCAATTGGCCACAATGA
CGGCTACTACATGGTGCCATTCCTTCCTCTTTATAGGAATGGAGACTACCTCCTGTCCAACAATGCTCTT
GGATACGAGTACGCCTACCTGTTGGACCCAGGTCATTGCACAACACCAGAAATGCCCTCTGATCTGCAAA
AGACGTGAATATCTGTTCAGACACCCATATCCACTCTGTTCCACACAGGTCAGAGGTTTGTCCAGGAGTT
CTTGACAGAGGTGTAAAAAGTACTCAAAAATTTTACTCAAGTGAAAGTACAAGTACTTAGGGAAAATTTT
ACTCAATTAAAAGTAAAAGTATCTGGCTAGAATCTTACTTGAGTAAAAGTAAAAAAGTACTCCATTAAAA
TTGTACTTGAGTATTAAGGAAGTAAAAGTAAAAGCAAGAAAGAAAACTAGAGATTCTTGTTTAAGCTTTT
AATCTCAAAAAACATTAAATGAAATGCATACAAGGTTTTATCCTGCTTTAGAACTGTTTGTATTTAATTA
TCAAACTATAAGACAGACAATCTAATGCCAGTACACGCTACTCAAAGTTGTAAAACCTCAGATTTAACTT
CAGTAGAAGCTGATTCTCAAAATTGTTAGTGTCAAGCCTAGCTCTTTTGGGGCTGAAAAGCAATCCTGCA
GTGCTGAAAAGCCTCTCACAGGCAGCCGATGCGGGAAGAGGTGTATTAGTCTTGATAGAGAGGCTGCAAA
TAGCAGGAAACGTGAGCAGAGACTCCCTGGTGTCTGAAACACAGGCCAGATGGGCCCTCGAGCAGGAAAC
AGCTATGACCATGATTACGCCAAGCTATCAACTTTGTATAGAAAAGTTGTGAGTGCTAACAACTGGGCTG
CTGTGCCGCTCTTTCGAGGAAATGAAAGGAACTCTGGCGGCCTATGATGAGTTAGGAATTGTCTGATTGG
TGAATCATACATAGGCTAATGTGGGACCAGCTGTAGTCAGTCATAAGCACGTGATTCTCTCGAAATTAGT
TTATAAATAAACTTCACTAAACTCCAACCGTTCATTCTGTTTTAGATGTTGCCTTTAAACTTGCCTTAAG
ATGTTAATAAAGTTGCTTTTTGGTTGTTGACAAAGCTAGGCATAGGACGATAACCGTTTTCAAGGTATAC
CCCGGTTTGAAAAAGTCAAGGGTTTAAAACCACCAATATTTTCTGCTATACCGTTCCTAAGGTATATTTA
AGATTTTTTATTTATTTTTTATTTTTTTGTTTTTTAGGACAACAGCATTTTCAGCAGAAAAGAGATACAA
AAATGCTTTTTAAATTGTAAAGAAATCTGTTTTTGAAACTAATGAAGACAGCAGAAGTCGATCATTCATT
GAAATTATTAAGCTTGACATGTTTTCTGTTCCAAAATATTTTTTCAATGTTTCTCAAAATAAAATATATT
ATGTTTAAAGTTTTTGTTTTTTACTAAGACATTAAAAAAAATAATATATTTTAGAGTGGCAATCACAATA
CCATCAAACTGTGATATTTTTATCAAAGGTTATCATACCATCAGAATCTTATACCCCATGCCTAGACACA
GCTGTTCTCTCTATCTCTCTATGTTAATGCAGTTTCCACTCCATTGACGAGATGGTTCTCTGTACCACAT
ACTCATCCCCATTTTACAATAGCTACATTTGCTCAAGATGTAGTCAACTCAAACAATGCAGAGACAACAA
ACTGTTGACTTATCTTTTCTATCGTAATTCAGCCCTTTTGGGAAATGAGCATCAACACACAATTTAGAGT
GGAAGTTGGGTTAAGGCAGACTCATTTTTTACACATTACAACCAGTGATTATGTCAATTATTATTTAAAA
AAAATTCAGTACAGTATATGCACATGCTACTTTGTTTATGATTGTTAGCTTTTTTAACTACAGTTCATTT
CTATGCTTTCTGTGCAAATGCACAACAGTTACTGATTTACTCTGATGATAATTGTGCCAGTACATCCAAC
AACAACAAAAAAAAAAAAAAGACTTACAATCAAGCCCCAAAGTGTTCATACGTCTGGCAAATTCTGACTT
AAAGTTACTTTTATTCAACCAGCTAGTTTTTTTTTGACTGTAAATGACACGTAAGATAATAAGATGATGT
ACATGAGGCATCATTGTAGAAAAAAAAATGAATATGAATCTGAATATGAACTGTACGTCTGTGATTTTGT
TTGTGCGCACTTACATACGTGTGCACAATATTTCAACTCTTAAGAAAAAAATGCAATTACCAAAGGCCCA
TCAGACAACAAAGTTCTCTTTCCTATCTTTTGCTCTTCAACATTTCAGAGATAACTCCATCTTAAACTGT
CTTGTTTTTAGACCAACAGTGCTAGTGATTGTATGCCGGATGCTGAGAACAAACAATGTTTTATGCAGGA
TGAGTGGAACTAAAGATGAAACGTTAGTTAGCCGTAAGCCAGTTTCAGTTTAGACACTAGTAACCCATCG
TCTCAAAGAGGCTTTTGTCGAATCGGACCGGTGACGTCAAATGAACTTTATAAAGGCATAAATTCATCGT
TTGGGTAAAAAAAACAATATGAGAAGAGCAATCCCCTCCCACCCCCTTAAATACATTTTGTGTCTTTTCT
TTGGCATTGACATCTTCAGCTGGCCAAGACGACTGGTCAGTTCTTGCACATCACCTAAATTCACAAAGGG
AATACTTTTTTGAAGCTAACACATAGTTGAACGCAAGTTTGTACAAAAAAGCAGGCTTGTAAAACGACGG
CCAGTGAGCGCGCGTAATACGACTCACTATAGGGCGAATTGGGTACCGGGCCCCCCCTCGAGGTCGACGC
CACCATGAGAGGCGCTCGCGGCGCCTGGGATTTTCTCTGCGTTCTGCTCCTACTGCTTCGCGTCCAGACA
GGCTCTTCTCAACCATCTGTGAGTCCAGGGGAACCGTCTCCACCATCCATCCATCCAGGAAAATCAGACT
TAATAGTCCGCGTGGGCGACGAGATTAGGCTGTTATGCACTGATCCGGGCTTTGTCAAATGGACTTTTGA
GATCCTGGATGAAACGAATGAGAATAAGCAGAATGAATGGATCACGGAAAAGGCAGAAGCCACCAACACC
GGCAAATACACGTGCACCAACAAACACGGCTTAAGCAATTCCATTTATGTGTTTGTTAGAGATCCTGCCA
AGCTTTTCCTTGTTGACCGCTCCTTGTATGGGAAAGAAGACAACGACACGCTGGTCCGCTGTCCTCTCAC
AGACCCAGAAGTGACCAATTATTCCCTCAAGGGGTGCCAGGGGAAGCCTCTTCCCAAGGACTTGAGGTTT
ATTCCTGACCCCAAGGCGGGCATCATGATCAAAAGTGTGAAACGCGCCTACCATCGGCTCTGTCTGCATT
GTTCTGTGGACCAGGAGGGCAAGTCAGTGCTGTCGGAAAAATTCATCCTGAAAGTGAGGCCAGCCTTCAA
AGCTGTGCCTGTTGTGTCTGTGTCCAAAGCAAGCTATCTTCTTAGGGAAGGGGAAGAATTCACAGTGACG
TGCACAATAAAAGATGTGTCTAGTTCTGTGTACTCAACGTGGAAAAGAGAAAACAGTCAGCAGACTAAAC
TACAGGAGAAATATAATAGCTGGCATCACGGTGACTTCAATTATGAACGTCAGGCAACGTTGACTATCAG
TTCAGCGAGAGTTAATGATTCTGGAGTGTTCATGTGTTATGCCAATAATACTTTTGGATCAGCAAATGTC
ACAACAACCTTGGAAGTAGTAGATAAAGGATTCATTAATATCTTCCCCATGATAAACACTACAGTATTTG
TAAACGATGGAGAAAATGTAGATTTGATTGTTGAATATGAAGCATTCCCCAAACCTGAACACCAGCAGTG
GATCTATATGAACAGAACCTTCACTGATAAATGGGAAGATTATCCCAAGTCTGAGAATGAAAGTAATATC
AGATACGTAAGTGAACTTCATCTAACGAGATTAAAAGGCACCGAAGGAGGCACTTACACATTCCTAGTGT
CCAATTCTGACGTCAATGCTGCCATAGCATTTAATGTTTATGTGAATACAAAACCAGAAATCCTGACTTA
CGACAGGCTCGTGAATGGCATGCTCCAATGTGTGGCAGCAGGATTCCCAGAGCCCACAATAGATTGGTAT
TTTTGTCCAGGAACTGAGCAGAGATGCTCTGCTTCTGTACTGCCAGTGGATGTGCAGACACTAAACTCAT
CTGGGCCACCGTTTGGAAAGCTAGTGGTTCAGAGTTCTATAGATTCTAGTGCATTCAAGCACAATGGCAC
GGTTGAATGTAAGGCTTACAACGATGTGGGCAAGACTTCTGCCTATTTTAACTTTGCATTTAAAGGTAAC
AACAAAGAGCAAATCCATCCCCACACCCTGTTCACTCCTTTGCTGATTGGTTTCGTAATCGTAGCTGGCA
TGATGTGCATTATTGTGATGATTCTGACCTACAAATATTTACAGAAACCCATGTATGAAGTACAGTGGAA
GGTTGTTGAGGAGATAAATGGAAACAATTATGTTTACATAGACCCAACACAACTTCCTTATGATCACAAA
TGGGAGTTTCCCAGAAACAGGCTGAGTTTTGGGAAAACCCTGGGTGCTGGAGCTTTCGGGAAGGTTGTTG
AGGCAACTGCTTATGGCTTAATTAAGTCAGATGCGGCCATGACTGTCGCTGTAAAGATGCTCAAGCCGAG
TGCCCATTTGACAGAACGGGAAGCCCTCATGTCTGAACTCGAAGTCCTGAGTTACCTTGGTAATCACATG
AATATTGTGAATCTACTTGGAGCCTGCACCATTGGAGGGCCCACCCTGGTCATTACAGAATATTGTTGCT
ATGGTGATCTTTTGAATTTTTTGAGAAGAAAACGTGATTCATTTATTTGTTCAAAGCAGGAAGATCATGC
AGAAGCTGCACTTTATAAGAATCTTCTGCATTCAAAGGAGTCTTCCTGCAGCGATAGTACTAATGAGTAC
ATGGACATGAAACCTGGAGTTTCTTATGTTGTCCCAACCAAGGCCGACAAAAGGAGATCTGTGAGAATAG
GCTCATACATAGAAAGAGATGTGACTCCCGCCATCATGGAGGATGACGAGTTGGCCCTAGACTTAGAAGA
CTTGCTGAGCTTTTCTTACCAGGTGGCAAAGGGCATGGCTTTCCTCGCCTCCAAGAATTGTATTCACAGA
GACTTGGCAGCCAGAAATATCCTCCTTACTCATGGTCGGATCACAAAGATTTGTGATTTTGGTCTAGCCA
GAGACATCAAGAATGATTCTAATTATGTGGTTAAAGGAAACGCTCGACTACCTGTGAAGTGGATGGCACC
TGAAAGCATTTTCAACTGTGTATACACGTTTGAAAGTGACGTCTGGTCCTATGGGATTTTTCTTTGGGAG
CTGTTCTCTTTAGGAAGCAGCCCCTATCCTGGAATGCCGGTCGATTCTAAGTTCTACAAGATGATCAAGG
AAGGCTTCCGGATGCTCAGCCCTGAACACGCACCTGCTGAAATGTATGACATAATGAAGACTTGCTGGGA
TGCAGATCCCCTAAAAAGACCAACATTCAAGCAAATTGTTCAGCTAATTGAGAAGCAGATTTCAGAGAGC
ACCAATCATATTTACTCCAACTTAGCAAACTGCAGCCCCAACCGACAGAAGCCCGTGGTAGACCATTCTG
TGCGGATCAATTCTGTCGGCAGCACCGCTTCCTCCTCCCAGCCTCTGCTTGTGCACGACGATGTCTTGTA
ATCGATAAGCTTGATATCGAATTCCTGCAGCCCGGGGGATCCACTAGTTCTAGAGCGGCCGCCACCGCGG
TGGAGCTCCAGCTTTTGTTCCCTTTAGTGAGGGTTAATTGCGCGCTTGGCGTAATCATGGTCATAGCACC
CAGCTTTCTTGTACAAAGTGGGGGATCCAGACATGATAAGATACATTGATGAGTTTGGACAAACCACAAC
TAGAATGCAGTGAAAAAAATGCTTTATTTGTGAAATTTGTGATGCTATTGCTTTATTTGTAACCATTATA
AGCTGCAATAAACAAGTTAACAACAACAATTGCATTCATTTTATGTTTCAGGTTCAGGGGGAGGTGTGGG
AGGTTTTTTCCAACTTTATTATACATAGTTGATAATTCACTGGCCGTCGTTTTACGGTACCATCGATGAT
GATCCAGACATGATAAGATACATTGATGAGTTTGGACAAACCACAACTAGAATGCAGTGAAAAAAATGCT
TTATTTGTGAAATTTGTGATGCTATTGCTTTATTTGTAACCATTATAAGCTGCAATAAACAAGTTAACAA
CAACAATTGCATTCATTTTATGTTTCAGGTTCAGGGGGAGGTGTGGGAGGTTTTTTAAAGCAAGTAAAAC
CTCTACAAATGTGGTATGGCTGATTATGATCCTCTAGATCAGATCTCAGATTGTATCCAAAATATCATTT
TTTGTGTTTTAAAGATGAACAAAGGTCTCAGGGAATTGGAACGACATGAGGATGATTAATTAATAAAAAA
AAATTCATTTTTGGGTGAACTATCCCTAAAATCAAAGCAATTTGGGCATTTTTTTTCTAATTATTATGGA
GAACTTGCATCACAGCTCTTCCACTAGAAAATAAAACAAATTTCAGAAATACTGCAGAAATACTTTTGGA
CTTAATGTTAAATAACAATGTAAAAAGTTTTTCCAGGGCATCGTGGTGGTGCAGTGGGTAGCATTGTCGC
CTTACAGCAAGAAGGTCGCTGGTTCGAGACTTGGTTGGGTCATTTCTGTGTGGAGTTTGCATGTTCTCCC
CATGTTCGTGTGGGTTTCCTCCGGGTGCTCCAGTTTCACCTACAGCCCAAAGACATGCGCTATAGGTGAA
TTGGGTAAGCTAAATTGTCTAAAGTGAATGGTACTGTGGTGGGTGTTTCCCAGTGATGGGTTGCAGCTGC
AAGGGCATCCGCTGGATTTGTTTGTTGGCATAAGTTGGCAGTTCATTCAACTGTGGCAACCCCTGATTAA
TAAAGGGGCTAAGCCAAAAAGAAAATGAATGACTGAATGAAAGTGAATCCAGTTGTACATGCCTAGACAT
GTCCTCCACCCTTGCAAGATGTACACCCCAAGAAATGGAGCTGCATTTGAGGACAACAATAAGCCAAGCC
TGCAAATAAAAGACACCTCAACAGTTTTTATTCAAGCTACTCTTTATATCATCCGCGAGAATCCTTCAAA
AATCAACTAATTGTTTACACGATTTCATTCTTGACTAGACTCTGACATGATAAATGAAAAAATATATACA
CAAGCACACTAAATATTCTGAAATACAAGATTAATACTTTACGAAATTGCGCTCTTCATGATCTGGATGT
AACACTGGTACTTACAAGACACACACACACACAAATCTAATTGTCTAACTTTGGTTCATGAAATTTAGTT
GGCATTGCTAACAGCCATTGTCATGTTCGTCCATACTGCTGCTGCCGCTACTGTTGGAAGGTACTGGGGA
TCCGGAGGACAACAGCGGGTCGCTGCTGCCCACCGGAGACAGGGTGTTGTCCATAAGCATGTCCTCCAGC
TTGGTGGAGGCCTTGTTTGGGCTGTCGTAGACCCCCGGCTCGCCGTCCTCCGTGGGACTGTCATTGTAGC
TGATGGTGCCGTTGTTGAGGTCCAGAGTGGTAGGACGGGACATGTCAGGACTGGGAAGGTGTGGGTACAA
ATTGGATGTGCAGTCCCCCATCCCAGGCTCTTGTTTGATTGCTCGAGCCACTAACTCAGCGGAATAAAGG
CTGGAAGAAGCTACAACGGTGAGTCCATGAGCACGGGCTTGCATTTCAAGTTCCTGAATACGGAGCAGGA
GATGTCTGTTTGCGTGTTCTAGTCTCTTCTGTCTGTTTTCCAGCTCTTTTGCTTTCTGCTGCTCTTTCTG
CAATTTCCTAATGTAATCCACTGATGCTTTCAGGATGGTGCCTTTATTCCACCTCATGTCTGGATCATTT
GACTTGGGAATTAAAGTCCCCAGCTCCTTAATTCTGTCATTGATATTAAACCGCCTTCTTCGTTCAATGA
GGTTGTGGTTGTCCTTCTTTTGTCTCTCTTTTGCCAGGGCTCTGACTTCTGCTTCTACTGGAAAGCCATC
AGGTCTTTGATAAGAGTCAAACTTGCCACATGGTCCAGCTTTGTCCATTATGTGCATCATGCCCGGAGAT
GGAGTAACGGATAATTCCCTTTTGACGGCCGGCAGGCTTGAGGGGCAGGAGTTACTGATGGAAACTCCAG
CTGGAGGAAGAGCATGATTGCTGTACATGTCCAGCAGGTTTGCTGAAACTGGAATCGTGTTTGTCATTTG
AAGTCCTGCATCCATGAACCCAAGAATGTCATCACTGTAGCTTGATTCCAAACTTATAATGTCTTCAATT
ACATCGTCCATCTCTTTCTCACAGTTGAGGGTGAGAAGGGCCATAGGGCTGTTGGGAGCGCTGGCTCCGG
GTCCCGGGGTCATGCCGTGCTCGGCGGGCTGGCTGGGGCCGGGCCCTGTGCTGGCCTGTGGGCTCAGCTT
GGCTCCCAGTGCACTGGACAGGTAGTGCTTCACCTGCTGCCTCTGGCTCTGCTGGATGTGGTACTTCGAG
GGGGTTTCCAGGTGGGTCTGAACCTGGTAGTGACTGTACTCGAGCATCTCCAACATGTTCAACTATGTGT
TAGCTTCAAAAAAGTATTCCCTTTGTGAATTTAGGTGATGTGCAAGAACTGACCAGTCGTCTTGGCCAGC
TGAAGATGTCAATGCCAAAGAAAAGACACAAAATGTATTTAAGGGGGTGGGAGGGGATTGCTCTTCTCAT
ATTGTTTTTTTTACCCAAACGATGAATTTATGCCTTTATAAAGTTCATTTGACGTCACCGGTCCGATTCG
ACAAAAGCCTCTTTGAGACGATGGGTTACTAGTGTCTAAACTGAAACTGGCTTACGGCTAACTAACGTTT
CATCTTTAGTTCCACTCATCCTGCATAAAACATTGTTTGTTCTCAGCATCCGGCATACAATCACTAGCAC
TGTTGGTCTAAAAACAAGACAGTTTAAGATGGAGTTATCTCTGAAATGTTGAAGAGCAAAAGATAGGAAA
GAGAACTTTGTTGTCTGATGGGCCTTTGGTAATTGCATTTTTTTCTTAAGAGTTGAAATATTGTGCACAC
GTATGTAAGTGCGCACAAACAAAATCACAGACGTACAGTTCATATTCAGATTCATATTCATTTTTTTTTC
TACAATGATGCCTCATGTACATCATCTTATTATCTTACGTGTCATTTACAGTCAAAAAAAAACTAGCTGG
TTGAATAAAAGTAACTTTAAGTCAGAATTTGCCAGACGTATGAACACTTTGGGGCTTGATTGTAAGTCTT
TTTTTTTTTTTTGTTGTTGTTGGATGTACTGGCACAATTATCATCAGAGTAAATCAGTAACTGTTGTGCA
TTTGCACAGAAAGCATAGAAATGAACTGTAGTTAAAAAAGCTAACAATCATAAACAAAGTAGCATGTGCA
TATACTGTACTGAATTTTTTTTAAATAATAATTGACATAATCACTGGTTGTAATGTGTAAAAAATGAGTC
TGCCTTAACCCAACTTCCACTCTAAATTGTGTGTTGATGCTCATTTCCCAAAAGGGCTGAATTACGATAG
AAAAGATAAGTCAACAGTTTGTTGTCTCTGCATTGTTTGAGTTGACTACATCTTGAGCAAATGTAGCTAT
TGTAAAATGGGGATGAGTATGTGGTACAGAGAACCATCTCGTCAATGGAGTGGAAACTGCATTAACATAG
AGAGATAGAGAGAACAGCTGTGTCTAGGCATGGGGTATAAGATTCTGATGGTATGATAACCTTTGATAAA
AATATCACAGTTTGATGGTATTGTGATTGCCACTCTAAAATATATTATTTTTTTTAATGTCTTAGTAAAA
AACAAAAACTTTAAACATAATATATTTTATTTTGAGAAACATTGAAAAAATATTTTGGAACAGAAAACAT
GTCAAGCTTAATAATTTCAATGAATGATCGACTTCTGCTGTCTTCATTAGTTTCAAAAACAGATTTCTTT
ACAATTTAAAAAGCATTTTTGTATCTCTTTTCTGCTGAAAATGCTGTTGTCCTAAAAAACAAAAAAATAA
AAAATAAATAAAAAATCTTAAATATACCTTAGGAACGGTATAGCAGAAAATATTGGTGGTTTTAAACCCT
TGACTTTTTCAAACCGGGGTATACCTTGAAAACGGTTATCGTCCTATGCCTAGCTTTGTCAACAACCAAA
AAGCAACTTTATTAACATCTTAAGGCAAGTTTAAAGGCAACATCTAAAACAGAATGAACGGTTGGAGTTT
AGTGAAGTTTATTTATAAACTAATTTCGAGAGAATCACGTGCTTATGACTGACTACAGCTGGTCCCACAT
TAGCCTATGTATGATTCACCAATCAGACAATTCCTAACTCATCATAGGCCGCCAGAGTTCCTTTCATTTC
CTCGAAAGAGCGGCACAGCAGCCCAGTTGTTAGCACTGTTGCCTCAAAGCAAGAACGTCACTGGTCCAAG
TCTCTAACAGGCCAGTCCATGGTTCTGTGTGGAGTTTACATGTTGTCCTCGTGCTCATGTGGATATCCCC
TGGGTTCTCCGGTTTTCTCCTACAGTCCAAAAACTTGCGACATAGGTGAATTGAACAAAACCAAATTAGC
ATAGACAAGCTCCTAATCAGCAGAATATCTCTCCGTAGCAATCTCTTATTCGAGATCTGCGAAGATACGG
CCACGGGTGCTCTTGATCCTGTGGCTGATTTTGGACTGTGCTGCTCGCAGCTGCTGATGAATCACATACT
TCCTCCATTTTCTTCCACTGATTGACTGTTATAATTTCCCTAATTTCCAGGTCAAGGTGCTGTGCATTGT
GGTAATAGATGTGACATGACGTCACTTCCAAAGGACCAATGAACATGTCTGACCAATTTCATATAATGTG
AAAACGATTTTCATAGGCAGAATAAATAACATTTAAATTAAACTGGGCATCAGCGCAATTCAATTGGTTT
GGTAATAGCAAGGGAAAATAGAATGAAGTGATCTCCAAAAAATAAGTACTTTTTGACTGTAAATAAAATT
GTAAGGAGTAAAAAGTACTTTTTTTTCTAAAAAAATGTAATTAAGTAAAAGTAAAAGTATTGATTTTTAA
TTGTACTCAAGTAAAGTAAAAATCCCCAAAAATAATACTTAAGTACAGTAATCAAGTAAAATTACTCAAG
TACTTTACACCTCTGGTTCTTGACCCCCTACCTTCAGCAAGCCCAGCAGATCCACTAGTTCTAGAGCGGC
CGCCACCGCGGTGGAGCTCCAGCTTTTGTTCCCTTTAGTGAGGGTTAATTGCGCGCTTGGCGTAATCATG
GTCATAGCTGTTTCCTGTGTGAAATTGTTATCCGCTCACAATTCCACACAACATACGAGCCGGAAGCATA
AAGTGTAAAGCCTGGGGTGCCTAATGAGTGAGCTAACTCACATTAATTGCGTTGCGCTCACTGCCCGCTT
TCCAGTCGGGAAACCTGTCGTGCCAGCTGCATTAATGAATCGGCCAACGCGCGGGGAGAGGCGGTTTGCG
TATTGGGCGCTCTTCCGCTTCCTCGCTCACTGACTCGCTGCGCTCGGTCGTTCGGCTGCGGCGAGCGGTA
TCAGCTCACTCAAAGGCGGTAATACGGTTATCCACAGAATCAGGGGATAACGCAGGAAAGAACATGTGAG
CAAAAGGCCAGCAAAAGGCCAGGAACCGTAAAAAGGCCGCGTTGCTGGCGTTTTTCCATAGGCTCCGCCC
CCCTGACGAGCATCACAAAAATCGACGCTCAAGTCAGAGGTGGCGAAACCCGACAGGACTATAAAGATAC
CAGGCGTTTCCCCCTGGAAGCTCCCTCGTGCGCTCTCCTGTTCCGACCCTGCCGCTTACCGGATACCTGT
CCGCCTTTCTCCCTTCGGGAAGCGTGGCGCTTTCTCATAGCTCACGCTGTAGGTATCTCAGTTCGGTGTA
GGTCGTTCGCTCCAAGCTGGGCTGTGTGCACGAACCCCCCGTTCAGCCCGACCGCTGCGCCTTATCCGGT
AACTATCGTCTTGAGTCCAACCCGGTAAGACACGACTTATCGCCACTGGCAGCAGCCACTGGTAACAGGA
TTAGCAGAGCGAGGTATGTAGGCGGTGCTACAGAGTTCTTGAAGTGGTGGCCTAACTACGGCTACACTAG
AAGAACAGTATTTGGTATCTGCGCTCTGCTGAAGCCAGTTACCTTCGGAAAAAGAGTTGGTAGCTCTTGA
TCCGGCAAACAAACCACCGCTGGTAGCGGTGGTTTTTTTGTTTGCAAGCAGCAGATTACGCGCAGAAAAA
AAGGATCTCAAGAAGATCCTTTGATCTTTTCTACGGGGTCTGACGCTCAGTGGAACGAAAACTCACGTTA
AGGCATTTTGGTCATGAGATTATCAAAAAGGATCTTCACCTAGATCCTTTTAAATTAAAAATGAAGTTTT
AAATCAATCTAAAGTATATATGAGTAAACTTGGTCTGACAGTTACCAATGCTTAATCAGTGAGGCACCTA
TCTCAGCGATCTGTCTATTTCGTTCATCCATAGTTGCCTGACTCCCCGTCGTGTAGATAACTACGATACG
GGAGGGCTTACCATCTGGCCCCAGTGCTGCAATGATACCGCGAGACCCACGCTCACCGGCTCCAGATTTA
TCAGCAATAAACCAGCCAGCCGGAAGGGCCGAGCGCAGAAGTGGTCCTGCAACTTTATCCGCCTCCATCC
AGTCTATTAATTGTTGCCGGGAAGCTAGAGTAAGTAGTTCGCCAGTTAATAGTTTGCGCAACGTTGTTGC
CATTGCTACAGGCATCGTGGTGTCACGCTCGTCGTTTGGTATGGCTTCATTCAGCTCCGGTTCCCAACGA
TCAAGGCGAGTTACATGATCCCCCATGTTGTGCAAAAAAGCGGTTAGCTCCTTCGGTCCTCCGATCGTTG
TCAGAAGTAAGTTGGCCGCAGTGTTATCACTCATGGTTATGGCAGCACTGCATAATTCTCTTACTGTCAT
GCCATCCGTAAGATGCTTTTCTGTGACTGGTGAGTACTCAACCAAGTCATTCTGAGAATAGTGTATGCGG
CGACCGAGTTGCTCTTGCCCGGCGTCAATACGGGATAATACCGCGCCACATAGCAGAACTTTAAAAGTGC
TCATCATTGGAAAACGTTCTTCGGGGCGAAAACTCTCAAGGATCTTACCGCTGTTGAGATCCAGTTCGAT
GTAACCCACTCGTGCACCCAACTGATCTTCAGCATCTTTTACTTTCACCAGCGTTTCTGGGTGAGCAAAA
ACAGGAAGGCAAAATGCCGCAAAAAAGGGAATAAGGGCGACACGGAAATGTTGAATACTCATACTCTTCC
TTTTTCAATATTATTGAAGCATTTATCAGGGTTATTGTCTCATGAGCGGATACATATTTGAATGTATTTA
GAAAAATAAACAAATAGGGGTTCCGCGCACATTTCCCCGAAAAGTG
Features (pLannotate 1.2.2; 25 found; start..end, strand, type, name):
      7..228     -  rep_origin     M13 ori (fragment) (sequence partly withheld): M13 bacteriophage origin of replication; arrow indicates direction of (+) strand synthesis
    228..515     +  CDS            tyr (fragment) (sequence partly withheld): TYRO_ORYLA - Also known as tyro. Experimental evidence at transcript level: Swiss-Prot protein existence level 2. This is a copper-containing oxidase that functions in the formation of pigments such as melanins and other polyphenolic compounds. From Oryzias latipes (Japanese rice fish) (Japanese killifish).
   1097..1117    +  protein_bind   attB4: mutant version of attB; core recombination site for the Gateway® BP reaction BP Clonase™
   2992..3012    +  protein_bind   attB1: mutant version of attB; core recombination site for the Gateway® BP reaction BP Clonase™
   3015..3035    -  CDS            lacZα (fragment): LacZα fragment of β-galactosidase; lacZ fragment
   3043..3061    +  promoter       T7 promoter: promoter for bacteriophage T7 RNA polymerase
   3070..3097    -  misc_feature   MCS (fragment): pBluescript multiple cloning site
   3103..6033    +  CDS            KIT: KIT_HUMAN - Also known as SCFR. Experimental evidence at protein level: Swiss-Prot protein existence level 1. Tyrosine-protein kinase that acts as cell-surface receptor for the cytokine KITLG/SCF and plays an essential role in the regulation of cell survival and proliferation, hematopoiesis, stem cell maintenance, gametogenesis, mast cell development, migration and function, and in melanogenesis. In response to KITLG/SCF binding, KIT can activate several signaling pathways. Phosphorylates PIK3R1, PLCG1, SH2B2/APS and CBL. Activates the AKT1 signaling pathway by phosphorylation of PIK3R1, the r
   6039..6116    -  misc_feature   MCS (fragment): pBluescript multiple cloning site
   6129..6147    -  promoter       T3 promoter: promoter for bacteriophage T3 RNA polymerase
   6179..6199    -  protein_bind   attB2: mutant version of attB; core recombination site for the Gateway® BP reaction BP Clonase™
   6202..6336    -  polyA_signal   SV40 poly(A) signal: SV40 polyadenylation signal
   6423..6443    +  CDS            lacZα (fragment): LacZα fragment of β-galactosidase; lacZ fragment
   6459..6593    -  polyA_signal   SV40 poly(A) signal: SV40 polyadenylation signal
   6616..6699    -  CDS            large T antigen (fragment): large T antigen from SV40 (simian virus 40)
   7729..8934    -  CDS            MITF (fragment): MITF_HUMAN - Also known as BHLHE32. Experimental evidence at protein level: Swiss-Prot protein existence level 1. Transcription factor that regulates the expression of genes with essential roles in cell differentiation, proliferation and survival. Binds to M-boxes (5'-TCATGTG-3') and symmetrical DNA sequences (E-boxes) (5'-CACGTG-3') found in the promoters of target genes, such as BCL2 and tyrosinase (TYR). Plays an important role in melanocyte development by regulating the expression of tyrosinase (TYR) and tyrosinase-related protein 1 (TYRP1). Plays a critical role in the differentiation of
  11617..11657   -  misc_feature   MCS (fragment): pBluescript multiple cloning site
  11670..11688   -  promoter       T3 promoter: promoter for bacteriophage T3 RNA polymerase
  11731..11753   -  protein_bind   lac operator (fragment): The lac repressor binds to the lac operator to inhibit transcription in E. coli. This inhibition can be relieved by adding lactose or isopropyl-β-D-thiogalactopyranoside (IPTG). lac repressor encoded by lacI
  11757..11787   -  promoter       lac promoter: promoter for the E. coli lac operon
  11802..11823   -  protein_bind   CAP binding site: CAP binding activates transcription in the presence of cAMP. E. coli catabolite activator protein
  11836..11928   -  CDS            lacI (fragment): lac repressor; lacI; The lac repressor binds to the lac operator to inhibit transcription in E. coli. This inhibition can be relieved by adding lactose or isopropyl-β-D-thiogalactopyranoside (IPTG).
  12111..12699   -  rep_origin     ori: high-copy-number ColE1/pMB1/pBR322/pUC origin of replication
  12870..13730   -  CDS            AmpR: β-lactamase; bla; confers resistance to ampicillin, carbenicillin, and related antibiotics
  13731..13835   -  promoter       AmpR promoter: bla
