[The description below was written by a language model from this plasmid's Addgene catalogue record and pLannotate feature annotations shown in this document.]
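Description:
MiniCoopR mitfa:KIT K642E is a 13.9 kb zebrafish transgenesis plasmid built on the MiniCoopR backbone. The catalogue lists the vector type as zebrafish expression with a "Tol5" transposon designation. The feature table does not annotate transposon arms as such, although a short medaka tyrosinase-derived fragment near one end of the payload is the kind of sequence often carried alongside medaka-derived transposon ends. In bacteria the plasmid replicates from a high-copy ColE1/pUC-type origin and is selected with ampicillin through the AmpR (β-lactamase) cassette. Remnants of a pBluescript-type backbone are also present, including an M13 origin fragment, lac promoter/operator elements, and T3 and T7 promoters.

The payload consists of two units. The first was assembled by multisite Gateway cloning. An unannotated region of about 1.9 kb lies between attB4 and attB1, and by the construct name and stated purpose this is the melanocyte-specific mitfa promoter. It is followed by the full-length human KIT coding sequence carrying the K642E substitution, then attB2 and an SV40 polyadenylation signal. KIT is a receptor tyrosine kinase for SCF with roles in melanogenesis. The second unit, on the opposite strand, contains a coding sequence matched to MITF, which the record identifies as zebrafish mitfa, with its own SV40 poly(A). The regulatory sequences for this unit are not annotated.

According to the record, the construct co-expresses mutant KIT and mitfa specifically in zebrafish melanocytes. The associated publication used it for zebrafish modeling of mucosal melanoma drivers.
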