Addgene plasmid #118849: MiniCoopR mitfa:KIT K642E
Purpose: Expresses human KIT K642E mutant and zebrafish mitfa specifically in zebrafish melanocytes
Depositing lab: Leonard Zon. Depositing organization: Boston Children's Hospital. Publication: Human tumor genomics and zebrafish modeling identify SPRED1 loss as a driver of mucosal melanoma. Ablain J, Xu M, Rothschild H, Jordan RC, Mito JK, Daniels BH, Bell CF, Joseph NM, Wu H, Bastian BC, Zon LI, Yeh I. Science. 2018 Nov 1. pii: science.aau6509. doi: 10.1126/science.aau6509. PubMed 30385465.
Backbone
  Vector backbone: MiniCoopR
  Vector type: Zebrafish expression, Tol5
Growth in bacteria
  Bacterial resistance: Ampicillin, 100 μg/mL
  Growth temperature: 37°C
  Growth strain: DH5alpha
  Copy number: High Copy
Gene/Insert
  Gene/Insert name: KIT K642E
  Species: H. sapiens (human), D. rerio (zebrafish)
  Mutation: KIT K642E
  Entrez Gene: KIT (a.k.a. C-Kit, CD117, MASTC, PBT, SCFR)
  Cloning method: Gateway Cloning
Terms and licenses: Academic/Nonprofit Terms; Industry Terms: Not Available to Industry
How to cite: MiniCoopR mitfa:KIT K642E was a gift from Leonard Zon (Addgene plasmid # 118849 ; http://n2t.net/addgene:118849 ; RRID:Addgene_118849)
